Addgene plasmid #148922: pAc5.1B-EGFP-DmGIGYF-YFWFtoAAAA_AH
Purpose: Insect Expression of DmGIGYF-YFWFtoAAAA
Depositing lab: Elisa Izaurralde. Depositing organization: Max Planck Institute for Developmental Biology. Publication: Direct role for the Drosophila GIGYF protein in 4EHP-mediated mRNA repression. Ruscica V, Bawankar P, Peter D, Helms S, Igreja C, Izaurralde E. Nucleic Acids Res. 2019 Jul 26;47(13):7035-7048. doi: 10.1093/nar/gkz429. PubMed 31114929.
Backbone
  Vector backbone: Unknown
  Vector type: Insect Expression
Growth in bacteria
  Bacterial resistance: Ampicillin, 100 μg/mL
  Growth temperature: 37°C
  Growth strain: DH5alpha
  Copy number: Low Copy
Gene/Insert
  Gene/Insert name: DmGIGYF-YFWFtoAAAA
  Species: D. melanogaster (fly)
  Mutation: one silent mutation compared to the sequence given by isoform G NCBI:NM_001169356 or Uniprot.:Q7KQM6
  Entrez Gene: Gyf (a.k.a. Dmel_CG11148, CG11148, Dmel\CG11148, Q7KQM6)
  Cloning method: Unknown
Terms and licenses: Academic/Nonprofit Terms; Industry Terms: Not Available to Industry
Depositor comments: Plasmids from this collection were made available to the research community and donated after the lab closed. Please note that the sequence provided by the depositing laboratory may be theoretical/predicted or based on Sanger sequencing results. There may be discrepancies between sequencing results obtained by Addgene and the depositor sequence. If an Addgene verified sequence is not available, please contact before placing your order to request that our lab fully sequence the plasmid.
How to cite: pAc5.1B-EGFP-DmGIGYF-YFWFtoAAAA_AH was a gift from Elisa Izaurralde (Addgene plasmid # 148922 ; http://n2t.net/addgene:148922 ; RRID:Addgene_148922)
