[The description below was written by a language model from this plasmid's Addgene catalogue record and pLannotate feature annotations shown in this document.]
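Description:
pAc5.1B-EGFP-DmGIGYF-YFWFtoAAAA_AH is a 10,795 nt insect expression plasmid for producing a GFP-tagged mutant of the Drosophila melanogaster GIGYF protein (gene Gyf, CG11148). The catalogue lists the backbone as unknown, although the name and the annotated parts point to a pAc5.1-type vector. It is maintained in E. coli through a ColE1/pUC-type origin and selected with ampicillin via the bla gene and its own promoter. The feature annotation describes the origin as high-copy, whereas the repository entry lists the plasmid as low copy. Short fragments annotated as SV40 large T antigen and a tetracycline resistance gene are backbone remnants rather than functional elements. No selectable marker for insect cells is annotated.

Expression is driven by the constitutive D. melanogaster actin 5C (Ac5) promoter. Downstream lies an EGFP coding sequence followed closely by the roughly 4.7 kb Gyf open reading frame, an arrangement consistent with an N-terminal EGFP fusion, and an SV40 polyadenylation signal ends the transcript. A V5 epitope sequence from the vector sits after the insert, but the record does not say whether it is read through in frame or excluded by a stop codon. The name indicates that four aromatic residues (Y, F, W, F) are replaced by alanines; the record does not specify their positions or which interaction they affect. The depositor notes one silent change relative to the isoform G reference.

GIGYF is a component of the 4EHP-GYF2 translational repressor complex, bridging 4EHP to decapping factors and the CCR4-NOT deadenylase. This construct comes from a study of its role in 4EHP-mediated mRNA repression, where such a mutant would plausibly be compared with the wild-type protein in fly cells. The deposited sequence may be theoretical or only partly verified.
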