Features (pLannotate 1.2.2; 10 found; start..end, strand, type, name):
     56..2568    +  promoter       Ac5 promoter: Drosophila melanogaster actin 5C promoter
   2588..3304    +  CDS            EGFP: EGFP is a basic (constitutively fluorescent) green fluorescent protein published in 1996, derived from Aequorea victoria. It is reported to be a rapidly-maturing weak dimer with moderate acid sensitivity.
   3320..8041    +  CDS            Gyf: GGYF1_DROME - Experimental evidence at protein level: Swiss-Prot protein existence level 1. Key component of the 4EHP-GYF2 complex, a multiprotein complex that acts as a repressor of translation initiation (PubMed:31114929). In the 4EHP-GYF2 complex, promotes translational repression and decay of mRNA targets by recruiting and bridging the association of the 4EHP complex with decapping effector proteins, such as me31B and Patr-1, and the deadenylation CCR4-NOT complex (PubMed:31114929). Involved in regulating starvation-induced, developmental and physiological autophagy, which is critical for
   8080..8121    +  CDS            V5 tag: epitope tag from simian virus 5
   8221..8355    -  polyA_signal   SV40 poly(A) signal: SV40 polyadenylation signal
   8378..8462    -  CDS            large T antigen (fragment): large T antigen from SV40 (simian virus 40)
   8463..8933    +  CDS            TcR (fragment): tetracycline efflux protein; tet; confers resistance to tetracycline
   8977..9565    -  rep_origin     ori: high-copy-number ColE1/pMB1/pBR322/pUC origin of replication
   9736..10596   -  CDS            AmpR: β-lactamase; bla; confers resistance to ampicillin, carbenicillin, and related antibiotics
  10597..10701   -  promoter       AmpR promoter: bla
>Addgene plasmid #148922 | pAc5.1B-EGFP-DmGIGYF-YFWFtoAAAA_AH | depositor full sequence | sequence record 291370 | Full Sequence
CTTCAAGGAATTAATTCTATATTCTAAAAACACAAATGATACTTCTAAAAAAAATCATGAATGGCATCAA
CTCTGAATCAAATCTTTGCAGATGCACCTACTTCTCATTTCCACTGTCACATCATTTTTCCAGATCTCGC
TGCCTGTTATGTGGCCCACAAACCAAGACACGTTTTATGGCCATTAAAGCTGGCTGATCGTCGCCAAACA
CCAAATACATATCAATATGTACATTCGAGAAAGAAGCGATCAAAGAAGCGTCTTCGGGCGAGTAGGAGAA
TGCGGAGGAGAAGGAGAACGAGCTGATCTAGTATCTCTCCACAATCCAATGCCAACTGACCAACTGGCCA
TATTCGGAGCAATTTGAAGCCAATTTCCATCGCCTGGCGATCGCTCCATTCTTGGCTATATGTTTTTCAC
CGTTCCCGGGGCCATTTTCAAAGACTCGTCGGTAAGATAAGATTGTGTCACTCGCTGTCTCTCTTCATTT
GTCGAAGAATGCTGAGGAATTTCGCGATGACGTCGGCGAGTATTTTGAAGAATGAGAATAATTTGTATTT
ATACGAAAATCAGTTAGTGGAATTTTCTACAAAAACATGTTATCTATAGATAATTTTGTTGCAAAATATG
TTGACTATGACAAAGATTGTATGTATATACCTTTAATGTATTCTCATTTTCTTATGTATTTATAATGGCA
ATGATGATACTGATGATATTTTAAGATGATGCCAGACCACAGGCTGATTTCTGCGTCTTTTGCCGAACGC
AGTGCATGTGCGGTTGTTGTTTTTTGGAATAGTTTCAATTTTCGGACTGTCCGCTTTGATTTCAGTTTCT
TGGCTTATTCAAAAAGCAAAGTAAAGCCAAAAAAGCGAGATGGCAATACCAAATGCGGCAAAACGGTAGT
GGAAGGAAAGGGGTGCGGGGCAGCGGAAGGAAGGGTGGGGCGGGGCGTGGCGGGGTCTGTGGCTGGGCGC
GACGTCACCGACGTTGGAGCCACTCCTTTGACCATGTGTGCGTGTGTGTATTATTCGTGTCTCGCCACTC
GCCGGTTGTTTTTTTCTTTTTATCTCGCTCTCTCTAGCGCCATCTCGTACGCATGCTCAACGCACCGCAT
GTTGCCGTGTCCTTTATGCGTCATTTTGGCTCGAAATAGGCAATTATTTAAACAAAGATTAGTCAACGAA
AACGCTAAAATAAATAAGTCTACAATATGGTTACTTATTGCCATGTGTGTGCAGCCAACGATAGCAACAA
AAGCAACAACACAGTGGCTTTCCCTCTTTCACTTTTTGTTTGCAAGCGCGTGCGAGCAAGACGGCACGAC
CGGCAAACGCAATTACGCTGACAAAGAGCAGACGAAGTTTTGGCCGAAAAACATCAAGGCGCCTGATACG
AATGCATTTGCAATAACAATTGCGATATTTAATATTGTTTATGAAGCTGTTTGACTTCAAAACACACAAA
AAAAAAAATAAAACAAATTATTTGAAAGAGAATTAGGAATCGGACAGCTTATCGTTACGGGCTAACAGCA
CACCGAGACGAAATAGCTTACCTGACGTCACAGCCTCTGGAAGAACTGCCGCCAAGCAGAGAGAGAGAGA
AAAAGAGGGAGAGCAGCTTAGACCGCATGTGCTTGTGTGTGAGGCGTCTCTCTCTTCGTCTCCTGTTTGC
GCAAACGCATAGACTGCACTGAGAAAATCGATTACCTATTTTTTATGAATGAATATTTGCACTATTACTA
TTCAAAACTATTAAGATAGCAATCACATTCAATAGCCAAATACTATACCACCTGAGCGATGCAACGAAAT
GATCAATTTGAGCAAAAATGCTGCATATTTAGGACGGCATCATTATAGAAATGCTTCTTGCTGTGTACTT
TTCTCTCGTCTGGCAGCTGTTTCGCCGTTATTGTTAAAACCGGCTTAAGTTAGGTGTGTTTTCTACGACT
AGTGATGCCCCTACTAGAAGATGTGTGTTGCACAAATGTCCCTGAATAACCAATTTGAAGTGCAGATAGC
AGTAAACGTAAGCTAATATGAATATTATTTAACTGTAATGTTTTAATATCGCTGGACATTACTAATAAAC
CCACTATAAACACATGTACATATGTATGTTTTGGCATACAATGAGTAGTTGGGGAAAAAATGTGTAAAAG
CACCGTGACCATCACAGCATAAAGATAACCAGCTGAAGTATCGAATATGAGTAACCCCCAAATTGAATCA
CATGCCGCAACTGATAGGACCCATGGAAGTACACTCTTCATGGCGATATACAAGACACACACAAGCACGA
ACACCCAGTTGCGGAGGAAATTCTCCGTAAATGAAAACCCAATCGGCGAACAATTCATACCCATATATGG
TAAAAGTTTTGAACGCGACTTGAGAGCGGAGAGCATTGCGGCTGATAAGGTTTTAGCGCTAAGCGGGCTT
TATAAAACGGGCTGCGGGACCAGTTTTCATATCACTACCGTTTGAGTTCTTGTGCTGTGTGGATACTCCT
CCCGACACAAAGCCGCTCCATCAGCCAGCAGTCGTCTAATCCAGAGACCCCGGATCGGGGTACCAACATG
GTGAGCAAGGGCGAGGAGCTGTTCACCGGGGTGGTGCCCATCCTGGTCGAGCTGGACGGCGACGTAAACG
GCCACAAGTTCAGCGTGTCCGGCGAGGGCGAGGGCGATGCCACCTACGGCAAGCTGACCCTGAAGTTCAT
CTGCACCACCGGCAAGCTGCCCGTGCCCTGGCCCACCCTCGTGACCACCCTGACCTACGGCGTGCAGTGC
TTCAGCCGCTACCCCGACCACATGAAGCAGCACGACTTCTTCAAGTCCGCCATGCCCGAAGGCTACGTCC
AGGAGCGCACCATCTTCTTCAAGGACGACGGCAACTACAAGACCCGCGCCGAGGTGAAGTTCGAGGGCGA
CACCCTGGTGAACCGCATCGAGCTGAAGGGCATCGACTTCAAGGAGGACGGCAACATCCTGGGGCACAAG
CTGGAGTACAACTACAACAGCCACAACGTCTATATCATGGCCGACAAGCAGAAGAACGGCATCAAGGTGA
ACTTCAAGATCCGCCACAACATCGAGGACGGCAGCGTGCAGCTCGCCGACCACTACCAGCAGAACACCCC
CATCGGCGACGGCCCCGTGCTGCTGCCCGACAACCACTACCTGAGCACCCAGTCCGCCCTGAGCAAAGAC
CCCAACGAGAAGCGCGATCACATGGTCCTGCTGGAGTTCGTGACCGCCGCCGGGATCACTCTCGGCATGG
ACGAGCTGTACAAGCCAAGCTTGAATTCTATGACAGATTCAATGAAATTTGGCCCGGAATGGTTGCGCAA
TATGTCAGCCGAGCCTTCGGGCTCTCCCAGTACCTACAACGTTGGTAATGCAGCTCAAAACAATTCGATT
GGAGGGCACAACCTGGGAAACAACACGGCGGCATCCGCTTCCCGTAATCTATTTCCAGAATACCGGTACG
GACGCGAGGAAATGCTGTCCTTGTTCGATCGGAACTGCCTACTGCCGCAGATCCTGCCATCGTTCAAAAA
GCTCTTCGTGGAAAAGGTTCAGTGCCCTCTTGCACTGACACCGAGCTCCGAGGAGGACATCAACCAAAAC
TCACTTGGCAATAACTCTCGTCCTGCCTGGTTGCAGCGCTCGCCCAGTGGATTTGGTAGTGCCTCCCGAG
GCTCTGGACGTGGTGGAACCGTTGACCGGGGACGGATGCGCGGAAAATCGGCCTATCATCCGATATACCA
ACGCCCAAGCGGTCTATATGATGAAAGCTTATCGGTTATATCAAAGGCCGAACGCACATGGAGCGACCGC
AACGGAACTGGAGATTCTGCGGCAACCACCACCTCCACTAGTGGCTCTGGTGCTCTAGATTGGAATGGAA
CTCCAAGCTCAAGTCCTCGAAAAGATTATTCTAATAATCATCGCAACTTGGAAAACTGGCGACGAACACG
TAACGAAGATGGATCCGGTGATGGTCCATCCTCCAGCGGTTCCATGAGCGGACCCGATATTGCTGGTTGG
CGGAGCGGTGTCGTCGGTGGAAGTACAAACGCAGGTTTTGGTACCAATAGCCATCGGTGGGGAAGATCTA
CAAGCTGGCGTGATGAAGATCCTAGCGTCGACAATGCAGCTAGTTTACAACGCTCAATTTCAACAGTTGC
GACTTTAAGTACAGATCGGACTGGAAACAATAAAGGATCTGGAATCGGAGCTGCAGAGGGAGTAGGGAGC
ATATCGCACCCACGGTTGTCGAGTTCTAAAATATCTCAATTATGGACTGTTAATAATGCAGCCGGTGTTG
ATGCCGACGAAAATCTACCCGAATGGGCAATTGAAAATCCATCGAAATTGGGTGGCAGTTTTGATGCTAG
TGGAGCCTTTCATGGAGATACTGATCTAAAACCTATCAAAAGTTCGCATAATACTTTAAAAACCAAAAGC
TTAGACTCCTATGACGATGTAAAAAGACCGAAAAGTAAAGACCTGTCTGATCCAGATAGTGGAAACGATA
TAACTCCAGAAACCTCATTAACGAAAGATACCAATACAACAGCTGTGCAAGAAGAAGTTGAAAGCAGTTT
ATCTCCAATAAGCTCTACAACGACAAAGGAAGTGATCCATGGAGATATTTCAGATCGGATTAAAGAGGTC
GCCGATGAAGTAGAAAAACTTATAATGGATGATGATCATAAAATCTCTTCGAATCAAAGCCAACATCAAA
ATCATGACGGGTTTACAGCTGCACTTCCAAGAATGGCAGACATTGAGATAAACGTAAAACCGAGTGTTAC
AGCAGTGCATCGGCAAGCACCTTCCACCATGCCTATACAAATTACCCCTACAATTACAGATGTCGCTCCA
CCATCCCATGCAGTTGTGTCGTTTTCGGATCATGAGACAATGCAACACCATAACATGCACCACCTGCCAC
AATTTCCAATGATTCCTACACCGCATATCATCACTCCAAATCTAAACGAATTGTGGTTTGCCCGGGATCC
GCAGGCAAATGTTCAGGGGCCAGCTAGTGCCGTTGAGATGACGGAAGCGTATCGCGCTGGCTACGCTAAT
GAGAACCTGTTTGTACGCCGGTACTCTGATAATAGGTTTAGACCGCTGGGAGAGCTTATAAAATTTTGTC
ATGGTAACATGCCATTTACGCACAGTCACCTACTTCCATCTCCGATAGAACTAGAGAACATTCCTGTTGG
TCAAATACCAGCCCCTCTAACGGCGTCACTTTCAATTACACCCCATAAGCCATCACCGATTCCTATCGCA
CTTTCTGTTGTTGAACAGCAGTTGCAGCAACAAAGAGATGAGCAACTAAAGGCAAATGTTACAGCAACAG
CTGAAGCTCTACGTGCTGCAATAAAAGGAAGTTTTGGCGGAAATAGCATTGGTAATACGTCTCATTTGCT
TACAATGCGGTTTCAAATGCTACAGGATCAGTACATACAGCACCAGGAATACCAAATACTAGCTGAGCTA
TCCAAAAATGAATGCTTTCAACGTCTTTCGGCTGTCGAGCAAGAAACAGTTGTTCGTCGGAAAGTTCAAT
TGCTGGGTCTTCCTGAGTATTTGATCAGCTTAAACGGATTAAGCAATTCTTTGTCCGTACTGAACCCCGT
TGCCGGTAGACAGTTGTACAGGGCAGTGGTTGAGCACGCCAAGAAGGATCAACAACATATTTTTGCAAAC
ACCGAGCAACAACGTTCAGTGGGAAATTTACTGGATGCTAATAATTTCATTCTAAATGCCCAAATAATGA
TTCAGCAATCGCAGCAAGAGGTAGGTCCCTTGGTATCATCCGTGGATTGTATTATGCAAGGTGGAACTGC
AGCTGACCTAAATAAGCCGAATGAAATACCGAGGAATGAGTTAGACTTAATTAATGAATATAACTTACGG
ATGCTGTTGCGTGGCCAACCAACAAGTACTCAACAGCAACCACCTGCGCTGACGAACTCAGCTACCGAAA
ATCTCCCTGGAGTTGATTTTTTAACTGAAACACAATTGTTAGAGCGGCAAAACTTGATGATTCCAATCTG
GTTACCCCCTAATAATAATAAGCAACAAGAAACCGACCAACAGTGGGCTGAAATGTCTAATGCGGATGCA
TCATTATGGGAAACGGCCAACTTAAATGAAGAGCGAAATGAAGATCAGCAACTATTAATACAAAAGTCTT
CTGAAGCGTGCTTCGCAGATACAGAAAAAGATGTCAAAATTGCCCAATTATTTCAAGTTCAATCAGGAAA
TGTTGTTAACCACACCGCATTAGAGGAATTAGATCAGTCCCCTCAAAATTTAAAAGGTTCACATAATCAA
AAAATAGTCAAATCCCTTGTTTCCGATATTCAACAGAATCATAATGAGGAACTAAATTCACATCAACACC
AGGTAAAGCAGGCTAACAAGCAGAATCTGAATACAAAACAGAATGCGGCACAGTCAGCCCTAAAGCCAAT
TAATAACGAAAATGATCGCAAACGAGAACAGACAGAAGAAAAAAAAAGGCAAAGAGAGGAACGCAAGCGC
CAGCAATTGGAAGATGATAAACGTCGGGCGTTGAATGAATCTGAAGAACAGACCCGCCAAATTCAAGAGG
AAAAGGAAAGGCAACAGCAAATACAAGCCCAACGTCGAAAGGCATTGTTGGGCAATGTCCATTCTCTATC
AGTTCAAAATGGGATGTCAGGAACATTAGCGTCTGCACAAAGCAAGAAGAACGACGATGCCAAAACAGCA
GAACCCCAAGTATCCTCGCGCTTGCCGTCTACATCCGTAGCGCCTTGGTCTTTTCAGTTGCAAAATTCTA
TGAGATCGGCGCCTGGTCTGGCAGAAATACAAAAGGCAGAACGTCGAGAGCGTCGCGCAGACCAACAGCG
ACATCAAGAGCTATTAGACAAGCAATTGCGTGCCAATGCCGCAGCTGCGGCTGAAGCCAACGATGCTTTG
CTTAAATGGCAGTCAACACCAGCGTCGGCGCCCGTAATGAGTCTCGCCGAAATTCAAGCAGAAGAGGCAA
GGCGGTTGGCCAATGACCTTGTGGATCGGCAGCGTCGACGAGAACTGGAACATCACCAACAAGCTCCTTT
GTCATCAGCGGTTTTGGTTACGAGTGCAACTTCCAACATCTGGGGTAACGCCAATAAAGCATGGAGTTCG
TCCGCTGCTCAATCACTTTCGTTAAAAACAAGTTCTGGAACTGGTCTGTGGGACGAACCGAATCCATTAG
GTTCTAATGGATCTGGAACAAGCGGTACCTCATCCGTAACTGCGGCGGCAGTCTTGGCAGGAGGATTAAA
CTCAGCTAATAAATCCACTCTGCAAGCTCAAAATAAGTCGTCGGCTTTATTTGCATCGCCTCGAAATTTG
CGCAAGAGTCAAACATTGCCAGCCCTTAGTAACCCAGAAAAGTCAAATAAAAATGGACCAGGTCAACGGC
CAGAAAAACAAAAGTTGGCTCAAACTCGTTCAAAGGGTGCCGCTGTCTCAATTGAAGAGAAGGATAGAGA
AAGAAAATTGAATGCAAAAAGCCAGCAAAGCAGCACCGACCAAGCCATTAGCAAGGTTAATGAGTATGAA
AACGAGTTCACTAGCTGGTGCATAAAGAGCCTAGATAATATGTCCGCCAAAGTTGATGTACCCACGTTCG
TTGCATTCTTGCAGGACTTGGAAGCGCCATATGAGGTAAAGGACTATGTCCGAATATACCTTGGCGATGG
AAAAGATTCTTTGGATTTCGCAAAGCAGTTTTTGGAGCGACGTAGCAAATACAAAAGCTTGCAACGTGCC
CAAAAGGCACACAATGACGATATGTGCAAACCAGCTCCTGCCATTACGCCATCTGCGAATGACTATGCCG
ACAGCAAGAACAAACAAAAAAAGATTAAAAAGAATAAGATGACTAAGATGGACGCCCGCATTCTTGGGTT
TTCAGTAACTGCTGCCGAGGGTCGCATAAATGTTGGCATTCGAGACTACGTCGAAGGACCATAAGCGGCC
GCTCGAGTCTAGAGGGCCCGCGGTTCGAAGGTAAGCCTATCCCTAACCCTCTCCTCGGTCTCGATTCTAC
GCGTACCGGTCATCATCACCATCACCATTGAGTTTAAACCCGCTGATCAGCCTCGACTGTGCCTTCTAAG
GCCTGAGCTCGCTGATCAGCCTCGATCGAGGATCCAGACATGATAAGATACATTGATGAGTTTGGACAAA
CCACAACTAGAATGCAGTGAAAAAAATGCTTTATTTGTGAAATTTGTGATGCTATTGCTTTATTTGTAAC
CATTATAAGCTGCAATAAACAAGTTAACAACAACAATTGCATTCATTTTATGTTTCAGGTTCAGGGGGAG
GTGTGGGAGGTTTTTTAAAGCAAGTAAAACCTCTACAAATGTGGTATGGCTGATTATGATCAGTCGACCG
ATGCCCTTGAGAGCCTTCAACCCAGTCAGCTCCTTCCGGTGGGCGCGGGGCATGACTATCGTCGCCGCAC
TTATGACTGTCTTCTTTATCATGCAACTCGTAGGACAGGTGCCGGCAGCGCTCTGGGTCATTTTCGGCGA
GGACCGCTTTCGCTGGAGCGCGACGATGATCGGCCTGTCGCTTGCGGTATTCGGAATCTTGCACGCCCTC
GCTCAAGCCTTCGTCACTGGTCCCGCCACCAAACGTTTCGGCGAGAAGCAGGCCATTATCGCCGGCATGG
CGGCCGACGCGCTGGGCTACGTCTTGCTGGCGTTCGCGACGCGAGGCTGGATGGCCTTCCCCATTATGAT
TCTTCTCGCTTCCGGCGGCATCGGGATGCCCGCGTTGCAGGCCATGCTGTCCAGGCAGGTAGATGACGAC
CATCAGGGACAGCTTCAAGGATCGCTCGCGGCTCTTACCAGCCAGCAAAAGGCCAGGAACCGTAAAAAGG
CCGCGTTGCTGGCGTTTTTCCATAGGCTCCGCCCCCCTGACGAGCATCACAAAAATCGACGCTCAAGTCA
GAGGTGGCGAAACCCGACAGGACTATAAAGATACCAGGCGTTTCCCCCTGGAAGCTCCCTCGTGCGCTCT
CCTGTTCCGACCCTGCCGCTTACCGGATACCTGTCCGCCTTTCTCCCTTCGGGAAGCGTGGCGCTTTCTC
AATGCTCACGCTGTAGGTATCTCAGTTCGGTGTAGGTCGTTCGCTCCAAGCTGGGCTGTGTGCACGAACC
CCCCGTTCAGCCCGACCGCTGCGCCTTATCCGGTAACTATCGTCTTGAGTCCAACCCGGTAAGACACGAC
TTATCGCCACTGGCAGCAGCCACTGGTAACAGGATTAGCAGAGCGAGGTATGTAGGCGGTGCTACAGAGT
TCTTGAAGTGGTGGCCTAACTACGGCTACACTAGAAGGACAGTATTTGGTATCTGCGCTCTGCTGAAGCC
AGTTACCTTCGGAAAAAGAGTTGGTAGCTCTTGATCCGGCAAACAAACCACCGCTGGTAGCGGTGGTTTT
TTTGTTTGCAAGCAGCAGATTACGCGCAGAAAAAAAGGATCTCAAGAAGATCCTTTGATCTTTTCTACGG
GGTCTGACGCTCAGTGGAACGAAAACTCACGTTAAGGGATTTTGGTCATGAGATTATCAAAAAGGATCTT
CACCTAGATCCTTTTAAATTAAAAATGAAGTTTTAAATCAATCTAAAGTATATATGAGTAAACTTGGTCT
GACAGTTACCAATGCTTAATCAGTGAGGCACCTATCTCAGCGATCTGTCTATTTCGTTCATCCATAGTTG
CCTGACTCCCCGTCGTGTAGATAACTACGATACGGGAGGGCTTACCATCTGGCCCCAGTGCTGCAATGAT
ACCGCGAGACCCACGCTCACCGGCTCCAGATTTATCAGCAATAAACCAGCCAGCCGGAAGGGCCGAGCGC
AGAAGTGGTCCTGCAACTTTATCCGCCTCCATCCAGTCTATTAATTGTTGCCGGGAAGCTAGAGTAAGTA
GTTCGCCAGTTAATAGTTTGCGCAACGTTGTTGCCATTGCTGCAGGCATCGTGGTGTCACGCTCGTCGTT
TGGTATGGCTTCATTCAGCTCCGGTTCCCAACGATCAAGGCGAGTTACATGATCCCCCATGTTGTGCAAA
AAAGCGGTTAGCTCCTTCGGTCCTCCGATCGTTGTCAGAAGTAAGTTGGCCGCAGTGTTATCACTCATGG
TTATGGCAGCACTGCATAATTCTCTTACTGTCATGCCATCCGTAAGATGCTTTTCTGTGACTGGTGAGTA
CTCAACCAAGTCATTCTGAGAATAGTGTATGCGGCGACCGAGTTGCTCTTGCCCGGCGTCAACACGGGAT
AATACCGCGCCACATAGCAGAACTTTAAAAGTGCTCATCATTGGAAAACGTTCTTCGGGGCGAAAACTCT
CAAGGATCTTACCGCTGTTGAGATCCAGTTCGATGTAACCCACTCGTGCACCCAACTGATCTTCAGCATC
TTTTACTTTCACCAGCGTTTCTGGGTGAGCAAAAACAGGAAGGCAAAATGCCGCAAAAAAGGGAATAAGG
GCGACACGGAAATGTTGAATACTCATACTCTTCCTTTTTCAATATTATTGAAGCATTTATCAGGGTTATT
GTCTCATGAGCGGATACATATTTGAATGTATTTAGAAAAATAAACAAATAGGGGTTCCGCGCACATTTCC
CCGAAAAGTGCCACCTGACGTCTAAGAAACCATTATTATCATGACATTAACCTATAAAAATAGGCGTATC
ACGAGGCCCTTTCGT
